Addgene plasmid #86792: pFLEX-m-cyclin D1 -T286A mutant
Purpose: mammalian expression of cyclin D1 T286A mutant
Depositing lab: Martine Roussel & Charles Sherr. Depositing organization: St. Jude Children's Research Hospital. Publication: Colony-stimulating factor 1 regulates novel cyclins during the G1 phase of the cell cycle. Matsushime H, Roussel MF, Ashmun RA, Sherr CJ. Cell. 1991 May 17;65(4):701-13. 0092-8674(91)90101-4 PubMed 1827757.
Backbone
  Vector backbone: pFLEX
  Vector type: Mammalian Expression
Growth in bacteria
  Bacterial resistance: Ampicillin, 100 μg/mL
  Growth temperature: 37°C
  Growth strain: DH5alpha
  Copy number: High Copy
Gene/Insert
  Gene/Insert name: cyclin D1 (alt name: ccnd1)
  Species: M. musculus (mouse)
  Insert size (bp): 1200
  Mutation: T286A
  Entrez Gene: Ccnd1 (a.k.a. CycD1, Cyl-1, PRAD1, bcl-1, cD1)
  Tag / fusion protein: FLAG (N terminal on insert)
  Cloning method: Restriction Enzyme; 5′ cloning site EcoRI (destroyed during cloning); 3′ cloning site EcoRI (destroyed during cloning)
  Sequencing primers: 5′ unknown
Resource information
  A portion of this plasmid was derived from a plasmid made by: Dr. Alan Diehl; when in Drs Sherr and Roussel laboratories
Terms and licenses: Academic/Nonprofit Terms; Industry Terms: Not Available to Industry
Depositor comments: the EcoRI fragment of D1 T286A does not contain 3'UTR" - insert is ~ 0.3 kb smaller than the wild type mouse cyclinD1- the FLAG-tagged cDNA can be recovered with BamH1 digestion
How to cite: pFLEX-m-cyclin D1 -T286A mutant was a gift from Martine Roussel & Charles Sherr (Addgene plasmid # 86792 ; http://n2t.net/addgene:86792 ; RRID:Addgene_86792)
