[The description below was written by a language model from this plasmid's Addgene catalogue record and pLannotate feature annotations shown in this document.]
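Description:
pFLEX-m-cyclin D1 -T286A mutant is a small (about 4.4 kb) mammalian expression plasmid built on the pFLEX backbone for producing an N-terminally FLAG-tagged mouse cyclin D1 (Ccnd1) carrying the T286A substitution. It is propagated in E. coli as a high-copy plasmid through a ColE1/pMB1-type origin and selected with ampicillin via the β-lactamase gene and its native promoter. Remnants of a pBR322-derived lineage are also annotated: a bom region and short fragments of rop and the tet promoter. No mammalian selection marker appears in the feature table, which points to transient expression or co-transfection with a separate marker.

On the circular map the expression unit spans the sequence origin. An SV40 enhancer/early promoter is followed by a truncated HTLV-1 5' LTR segment and a modified SV40 intron. This arrangement resembles the composite SRα-type promoter, in which the LTR portion boosts expression from the SV40 promoter, although the record does not name it as such. The FLAG epitope and the Ccnd1 coding sequence follow. Downstream lie an SV40 polyadenylation signal and a small large T antigen fragment, both annotated on the opposite strand; the SV40 poly(A) region is generally regarded as able to function in either orientation. According to the depositor, the cDNA was inserted as an EcoRI fragment with both sites destroyed, lacks the 3' UTR and is therefore roughly 0.3 kb shorter than the wild-type mouse insert, and can be recovered with its tag by BamHI digestion.

Cyclin D1 is the regulatory partner of CDK4 in RB phosphorylation during G1/S progression. The stated purpose is simply mammalian expression of the T286A mutant; the record does not describe the functional consequence of the mutation.
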