Features (pLannotate 1.2.2; 13 found; start..end, strand, type, name):
      4..24      +  CDS            FLAG (fragment): FLAG® epitope tag, followed by an enterokinase cleavage site
     52..936     +  CDS            Ccnd1: CCND1_MOUSE - Also known as Cyl-1. Experimental evidence at protein level: Swiss-Prot protein existence level 1. Regulatory component of the cyclin D1-CDK4 (DC) complex that phosphorylates and inhibits members of the retinoblastoma (RB) protein family including RB1 and regulates the cell-cycle during G(1)/S transition. Phosphorylation of RB1 allows dissociation of the transcription factor E2F from the RB/E2F complex and the subsequent transcription of E2F target genes which are responsible for the progression through the G(1) phase. Hypophosphorylates RB1 in early G(1) phase. Cyclin D-CDK4 com
    975..1109    -  polyA_signal   SV40 poly(A) signal: SV40 polyadenylation signal
   1132..1215    -  CDS            large T antigen (fragment): large T antigen from SV40 (simian virus 40)
   1218..1258    +  CDS            rop (fragment): Rop protein, which maintains plasmids at low copy number; rop
   1360..1500    +  misc_feature   bom: basis of mobility region from pBR322
   1686..2274    -  rep_origin     ori: high-copy-number ColE1/pMB1/pBR322/pUC origin of replication
   2445..3305    -  CDS            AmpR: β-lactamase; bla; confers resistance to ampicillin, carbenicillin, and related antibiotics
   3306..3410    -  promoter       AmpR promoter: bla
   3535..3559    +  promoter       tet promoter (fragment): E. coli promoter for tetracycline efflux protein gene
   3571..3900    +  promoter       SV40 promoter: SV40 enhancer and early promoter
   3916..4184    +  LTR            5' LTR (truncated): truncated 5' long terminal repeat (LTR) from human T-cell leukemia virus (HTLV) type 1
   4228..4324    +  intron         SV40 intron: modified SV40 intron with splice donor and acceptor sites
>Addgene plasmid #86792 | pFLEX-m-cyclin D1 -T286A mutant | addgene full sequence | sequence record 172568 | Addgene NGS Result
GACTACAAGGACGACGATGACAAGTCTCGAGCAATTGAATTCGGCCGCGCCATGGAACACCAGCTCCTGT
GCTGCGAAGTGGAGACCATCCGCCGCGCGTACCCTGACACCAATCTCCTCAACGACCGGGTGCTGCGAGC
CATGCTCAAGACGGAGGAGACCTGTGCGCCCTCCGTATCTTACTTCAAGTGCGTGCAGAAGGAGATTGTG
CCATCCATGCGGAAAATCGTGGCCACCTGGATGCTGGAGGTCTGTGAGGAGCAGAAGTGCGAAGAGGAGG
TCTTCCCGCTGGCCATGAACTACCTGGACCGCTTCCTGTCCCTGGAGCCCCTGAAGAAGAGCCGCCTGCA
GCTGCTGGGGGCCACCTGCATGTTCGTGGCCTCTAAGATGAAGGAGACCATTCCCTTGACTGCCGAGAAA
TTGTGCATCTACACTGACAACTCTATCCGGCCCGAGGAGCTGCTGCAAATGGAACTGCTTCTGGTGAACA
AGCTCAAGTGGAACCTGGCCGCCATGACTCCCCACGATTTCATCGAACACTTCCTCTCCAAAATGCCAGA
GGCGGATGAGAACAAGCAGACCATCCGCAAGCATGCACAGACCTTTGTGGCCCTCTGTGCCACAGATGTG
AAGTTCATTTCCAACCCACCCTCCATGGTAGCTGCTGGGAGCGTGGTGGCTGCGATGCAAGGCCTGAACC
TGGGCAGCCCCAACAACTTCCTCTCCTGCTACCGCACAACGCACTTTCTTTCCAGAGTCATCAAGTGTGA
CCCGGACTGCCTCCGTGCCTGCCAGGAACAGATTGAAGCCCTTCTGGAGTCAAGCCTGCGCCAGGCCCAG
CAGAACGTCGACCCCAAGGCCACTGAGGAGGAGGGGGAAGTGGAGGAAGAGGCTGGTCTGGCCTGCGCGC
CCACCGACGTGCGAGATGTGGACATCTGAGGATCCCGCAAGCCGAATTCCTGATTGATTGACCGGATCCA
GACATGATAAGATACATTGATGAGTTTGGACAAACCACAACTAGAATGCAGTGAAAAAAATGCTTTATTT
GTGAAATTTGTGATGCTATTGCTTTATTTGTAACCATTATAAGCTGCAATAAACAAGTTAACAACAACAA
TTGCATTCATTTTATGTTTCAGGTTCAGGGGGAGGTGTGGGAGGTTTTTTAAAGCAAGTAAAACCTCTAC
AAATGTGGTATGGCTGATTATGATCCGGCTGCCTCGCGCGTTTCGGTGATGACGGTGAAAACCTCTGACA
CATGCAGCTCCCGGAGACGGTCACAGCTTGTCTGTAAGCGGATGCCGGGAGCAGACAAGCCCGTCAGGGC
GCGTCAGCGGGTGTTGGCGGGTGTCGGGGCGCAGCCATGACCCAGTCACGTAGCGATAGCGGAGTGTATA
CTGGCTTAACTATGCGGCATCAGAGCAGATTGTACTGAGAGTGCACCATATGCGGTGTGAAATACCGCAC
AGATGCGTAAGGAGAAAATACCGCATCAGGCGCTCTTCCGCTTCCTCGCTCACTGACTCGCTGCGCTCGG
TCGTTCGGCTGCGGCGAGCGGTATCAGCTCACTCAAAGGCGGTAATACGGTTATCCACAGAATCAGGGGA
TAACGCAGGAAAGAACATGTGAGCAAAAGGCCAGCAAAAGGCCAGGAACCGTAAAAAGGCCGCGTTGCTG
GCGTTTTTCCATAGGCTCCGCCCCCCTGACGAGCATCACAAAAATCGACGCTCAAGTCAGAGGTGGCGAA
ACCCGACAGGACTATAAAGATACCAGGCGTTTCCCCCTGGAAGCTCCCTCGTGCGCTCTCCTGTTCCGAC
CCTGCCGCTTACCGGATACCTGTCCGCCTTTCTCCCTTCGGGAAGCGTGGCGCTTTCTCATAGCTCACGC
TGTAGGTATCTCAGTTCGGTGTAGGTCGTTCGCTCCAAGCTGGGCTGTGTGCACGAACCCCCCGTTCAGC
CCGACCGCTGCGCCTTATCCGGTAACTATCGTCTTGAGTCCAACCCGGTAAGACACGACTTATCGCCACT
GGCAGCAGCCACTGGTAACAGGATTAGCAGAGCGAGGTATGTAGGCGGTGCTACAGAGTTCTTGAAGTGG
TGGCCTAACTACGGCTACACTAGAAGGACAGTATTTGGTATCTGCGCTCTGCTGAAGCCAGTTACCTTCG
GAAAAAGAGTTGGTAGCTCTTGATCCGGCAAACAAACCACCGCTGGTAGCGGTGGTTTTTTTGTTTGCAA
GCAGCAGATTACGCGCAGAAAAAAAGGATCTCAAGAAGATCCTTTGATCTTTTCTACGGGGTCTGACGCT
CAGTGGAACGAAAACTCACGTTAAGGGATTTTGGTCATGAGATTATCAAAAAGGATCTTCACCTAGATCC
TTTTAAATTAAAAATGAAGTTTTAAATCAATCTAAAGTATATATGAGTAAACTTGGTCTGACAGTTACCA
ATGCTTAATCAGTGAGGCACCTATCTCAGCGATCTGTCTATTTCGTTCATCCATAGTTGCCTGACTCCCC
GTCGTGTAGATAACTACGATACGGGAGGGCTTACCATCTGGCCCCAGTGCTGCAATGATACCGCGAGACC
CACGCTCACCGGCTCCAGATTTATCAGCAATAAACCAGCCAGCCGGAAGGGCCGAGCGCAGAAGTGGTCC
TGCAACTTTATCCGCCTCCATCCAGTCTATTAATTGTTGCCGGGAAGCTAGAGTAAGTAGTTCGCCAGTT
AATAGTTTGCGCAACGTTGTTGCCATTGCTGCAGGCATCGTGGTGTCACGCTCGTCGTTTGGTATGGCTT
CATTCAGCTCCGGTTCCCAACGATCAAGGCGAGTTACATGATCCCCCATGTTGTGCAAAAAAGCGGTTAG
CTCCTTCGGTCCTCCGATCGTTGTCAGAAGTAAGTTGGCCGCAGTGTTATCACTCATGGTTATGGCAGCA
CTGCATAATTCTCTTACTGTCATGCCATCCGTAAGATGCTTTTCTGTGACTGGTGAGTACTCAACCAAGT
CATTCTGAGAATAGTGTATGCGGCGACCGAGTTGCTCTTGCCCGGCGTCAACACGGGATAATACCGCGCC
ACATAGCAGAACTTTAAAAGTGCTCATCATTGGAAAACGTTCTTCGGGGCGAAAACTCTCAAGGATCTTA
CCGCTGTTGAGATCCAGTTCGATGTAACCCACTCGTGCACCCAACTGATCTTCAGCATCTTTTACTTTCA
CCAGCGTTTCTGGGTGAGCAAAAACAGGAAGGCAAAATGCCGCAAAAAAGGGAATAAGGGCGACACGGAA
ATGTTGAATACTCATACTCTTCCTTTTTCAATATTATTGAAGCATTTATCAGGGTTATTGTCTCATGAGC
GGATACATATTTGAATGTATTTAGAAAAATAAACAAATAGGGGTTCCGCGCACATTTCCCCGAAAAGTGC
CACCTGACGTCTAAGAAACCATTATTATCATGACATTAACCTATAAAAATAGGCGTATCACGAGGCCCTT
TCGTCTTCAAGAATTGGTCGACCAATTCTCATGTTTGACAGCTTATCATCGATAAGCTTGGCTGTGGAAT
GTGTGTCAGTTAGGGTGTGGAAAGTCCCCAGGCTCCCCAGCAGGCAGAAGTATGCAAAGCATGCATCTCA
ATTAGTCAGCAACCAGGTGTGGAAAGTCCCCAGGCTCCCCAGCAGGCAGAAGTATGCAAAGCATGCATCT
CAATTAGTCAGCAACCATAGTCCCGCCCCTAACTCCGCCCATCCCGCCCCTAACTCCGCCCAGTTCCGCC
CATTCTCCGCCCCATGGCTGACTAATTTTTTTTATTTATGCAGAGGCCGAGGCCGCCTCGGCCTCTGAGC
TATTCCAGAAGTAGTGAGGAGGCTTTTTTGGAGGCCTAGGCTTTTGCAAAAAGCTCCTCGATCGAGGGGC
TCGCATCTCTCCTTCACGCGCCCGCCGCCCTACCTGAGGCCGCCATCCACGCCGGTTGAGTCGCGTTCTG
CCGCCTCCCGCCTGTGGTGCCTCCTGAACTGCGTCCGCCGTCTAGGTAAGTTTAAAGCTCAGGTCGAGAC
CGGGCCTTTGTCCGGCGCTCCCTTGGAGCCTACCTAGACTCAGCCGGCTCTCCACGCTTTGCCTGACCCT
GCTTGCTCAACTCTACGTCTTTGTTTCGTTTTCTGTTCTGCGCCGTTACAGATCCAAGCTCCTCGATCGA
GGAACTGAAAAACCAGAAAGTTAACTGGTAAGTTTAGTCTTTTTGTCTTTTATTTCAGGTCCCGGATCCG
GTGGTGGTGCAAATCAAAGAACTGCTCCTCAGTGGATGTTGCCTTTACTTCTAGGCCTGTACGGAAGTGT
TACTTCTGCTCTAAAAGCTGCTCTAGCCCTCGCCATG
